Addgene plasmid #143038: TFORF0527
Purpose: Lentiviral vector for overexpressing transcription factor ORFs with unique 24-bp barcodes. Barcodes facilitate identification of transcription factors in pooled screens.
Depositing lab: Feng Zhang. Depositing organization: Broad Institute. Publication: A transcription factor atlas of directed differentiation. Joung J, Ma S, Tay T, Geiger-Schuller KR, Kirchgatterer PC, Verdine VK, Guo B, Arias-Garcia MA, Allen WE, Singh A, Kuksenko O, Abudayyeh OO, Gootenberg JS, Fu Z, Macrae RK, Buenrostro JD, Regev A, Zhang F. Cell. 2023 Jan 5;186(1):209-229.e26. doi: 10.1016/j.cell.2022.11.026. PubMed 36608654.
Backbone
  Vector backbone: pLX_TRC317
  Backbone manufacturer: Broad Institute Genetic Perturbation Platform
  Backbone size w/o insert (bp): 8264
  Vector type: Mammalian Expression, Lentiviral
  Selectable markers: Puromycin
Growth in bacteria
  Bacterial resistance: Ampicillin, 100 μg/mL
  Growth temperature: 37°C
  Growth strain: NEB Stable
  Copy number: High Copy
Gene/Insert
  Gene/Insert name: PAX7
  Species: H. sapiens (human)
  Insert size (bp): 1664
  Entrez Gene: PAX7 (a.k.a. CMYP19, HUP1, MYOSCO, PAX7B, RMS2)
  Promoter: EF1a
  Cloning method: Unknown
  Sequencing primers: 5′ GGGTGGAGACTGAAGTTAGGCCAG; 3′ CACATAGCGTAAAAGGAGCAACATAG
Terms and licenses: Academic/Nonprofit Terms; Industry Terms: Not Available to Industry
Depositor comments: NM_002584,ENST00000375375 . The transcription factor ORF portion of this plasmid was synthesized by Genewiz. Please test multiple small colonies in case of plasmid recombination. To make this collection available in a timely manner, a portion of this collection was not fully sequenced by Addgene. If an Addgene verified full plasmid sequence is not available, please contact us prior to placing an order to request the full sequence.
How to cite: TFORF0527 was a gift from Feng Zhang (Addgene plasmid # 143038 ; http://n2t.net/addgene:143038 ; RRID:Addgene_143038)
