[The description below was written by a language model from this plasmid's Addgene catalogue record and pLannotate feature annotations shown in this document.]
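Description:
TFORF0527 is a lentiviral mammalian expression plasmid built on the pLX_TRC317 backbone and carrying the human transcription factor PAX7, one member of a barcoded transcription factor ORF collection. In bacteria it is maintained through a high-copy ColE1/pUC-type origin and selected with ampicillin via β-lactamase. An f1 origin and remnants of a lac/lacZα cloning region with T3 and T7 promoters are also present in the backbone. The sequenced record is 9,928 nt, consistent with the stated backbone and insert sizes. The depositor notes that the plasmid may recombine.

The viral portion has a third-generation, self-inactivating layout. An RSV promoter drives a truncated HIV-1 5' LTR, followed by the Ψ packaging signal with a gag fragment, the RRE for Rev-dependent export of the genomic RNA, a cPPT/CTS element, and a ΔU3 3' LTR with a downstream SV40 polyadenylation signal. Within the provirus, an SV40 early promoter/origin drives puromycin N-acetyltransferase, allowing selection of transduced cells. A separate EF-1α promoter drives the PAX7 ORF, which was synthesized and corresponds to a RefSeq/Ensembl transcript named by the depositor. A WPRE downstream of the ORF enhances transcript stability and expression. The annotation matches PAX7 over about 1.4 kb of the 1,664 bp insert. The remaining region before the WPRE, where a short U6 promoter fragment is detected, presumably holds the unique 24-bp barcode, although the feature table does not annotate it.

According to the record, the construct is used to overexpress PAX7, a regulator of muscle stem cell proliferation and myogenesis. The barcode allows the factor to be identified in pooled overexpression screens, such as those for directed differentiation.
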