Features (pLannotate 1.2.2; 31 found; start..end, strand, type, name):
      1..227     +  promoter       RSV promoter: Rous sarcoma virus enhancer/promoter
    228..408     +  LTR            5' LTR (truncated): truncated 5' long terminal repeat (LTR) from HIV-1
    455..580     +  misc_feature   HIV-1 Ψ: packaging signal of human immunodeficiency virus type 1
    564..927     +  CDS            HIV-1 gag (fragment): gag protein from human immunodeficiency virus 1; gag
   1073..1306    +  misc_feature   RRE: The Rev response element (RRE) of HIV-1 allows for Rev-dependent mRNA export from the nucleus to the cytoplasm.
   1683..1709    +  CDS            Rev (fragment): human immunodeficiency virus 1 (HIV-1) Rev protein; rev; enhances nuclear export of unspliced and incompletely spliced viral mRNAs
   1716..1739    +  promoter       SV40 promoter (fragment): SV40 early promoter
   1740..1811    +  promoter       SV40 promoter (fragment): SV40 enhancer and early promoter
   1835..1970    +  rep_origin     SV40 ori: SV40 origin of replication
   2016..2612    +  CDS            PuroR (fragment): puromycin N-acetyltransferase; pac from Streptomyces; confers resistance to puromycin
   2661..2778    +  misc_feature   cPPT/CTS: central polypurine tract and central termination sequence of HIV-1
   2843..2909    +  CDS            small t antigen (fragment): SV40 (simian virus 40) small t antigen
   2916..4094    +  promoter       EF-1α promoter: strong constitutive promoter for human elongation factor EF-1α
   4111..5514    +  CDS            PAX7 (fragment): PAX7_HUMAN - Also known as HUP1. Experimental evidence at protein level: Swiss-Prot protein existence level 1. Transcription factor that is involved in the regulation of muscle stem cells proliferation, playing a role in myogenesis and muscle regeneration. From Homo sapiens (Human).
   5686..5739    +  promoter       U6 promoter (fragment): RNA polymerase III promoter for human U6 snRNA
   5781..6369    +  misc_feature   WPRE: woodchuck hepatitis virus posttranscriptional regulatory element
   6420..6439    +  misc_feature   cPPT/CTS (fragment): central polypurine tract and central termination sequence of HIV-1
   6441..6674    +  LTR            3' LTR (ΔU3): self-inactivating 3' long terminal repeat (LTR) from HIV-1
   6752..6873    +  polyA_signal   SV40 poly(A) signal: SV40 polyadenylation signal
   6913..7048    +  rep_origin     SV40 ori: SV40 origin of replication
   7069..7087    -  promoter       T7 promoter: promoter for bacteriophage T7 RNA polymerase
   7095..7250    +  CDS            lacZα (fragment): LacZα fragment of β-galactosidase; lacZ fragment
   7255..7683    +  rep_origin     f1 ori (sequence partly withheld): f1 bacteriophage origin of replication; arrow indicates direction of (+) strand synthesis
   7736..7840    +  promoter       AmpR promoter: bla
   7841..8701    +  CDS            AmpR: β-lactamase; bla; confers resistance to ampicillin, carbenicillin, and related antibiotics
   8872..9460    +  rep_origin     ori: high-copy-number ColE1/pMB1/pBR322/pUC origin of replication
   9643..9735    +  CDS            lacI (fragment): lac repressor; lacI; The lac repressor binds to the lac operator to inhibit transcription in E. coli. This inhibition can be relieved by adding lactose or isopropyl-β-D-thiogalactopyranoside (IPTG).
   9748..9769    +  protein_bind   CAP binding site: CAP binding activates transcription in the presence of cAMP. E. coli catabolite activator protein
   9784..9814    +  promoter       lac promoter: promoter for the E. coli lac operon
   9822..9838    +  protein_bind   lac operator: The lac repressor binds to the lac operator to inhibit transcription in E. coli. This inhibition can be relieved by adding lactose or isopropyl-β-D-thiogalactopyranoside (IPTG). lac repressor encoded by lacI
   9883..9901    +  promoter       T3 promoter: promoter for bacteriophage T3 RNA polymerase
>Addgene plasmid #143038 | TFORF0527 | addgene full sequence | sequence record 386560 | Addgene NGS Result
TGTAGTCTTATGCAATACTCTTGTAGTCTTGCAACATGGTAACGATGAGTTAGCAACATGCCTTACAAGG
AGAGAAAAAGCACCGTGCATGCCGATTGGTGGAAGTAAGGTGGTACGATCGTGCCTTATTAGGAAGGCAA
CAGACGGGTCTGACATGGATTGGACGAACCACTGAATTGCCGCATTGCAGAGATATTGTATTTAAGTGCC
TAGCTCGATACATAAACGGGTCTCTCTGGTTAGACCAGATCTGAGCCTGGGAGCTCTCTGGCTAACTAGG
GAACCCACTGCTTAAGCCTCAATAAAGCTTGCCTTGAGTGCTTCAAGTAGTGTGTGCCCGTCTGTTGTGT
GACTCTGGTAACTAGAGATCCCTCAGACCCTTTTAGTCAGTGTGGAAAATCTCTAGCAGTGGCGCCCGAA
CAGGGACTTGAAAGCGAAAGGGAAACCAGAGGAGCTCTCTCGACGCAGGACTCGGCTTGCTGAAGCGCGC
ACGGCAAGAGGCGAGGGGCGGCGACTGGTGAGTACGCCAAAAATTTTGACTAGCGGAGGCTAGAAGGAGA
GAGATGGGTGCGAGAGCGTCAGTATTAAGCGGGGGAGAATTAGATCGCGATGGGAAAAAATTCGGTTAAG
GCCAGGGGGAAAGAAAAAATATAAATTAAAACATATAGTATGGGCAAGCAGGGAGCTAGAACGATTCGCA
GTTAATCCTGGCCTGTTAGAAACATCAGAAGGCTGTAGACAAATACTGGGACAGCTACAACCATCCCTTC
AGACAGGATCAGAAGAACTTAGATCATTATATAATACAGTAGCAACCCTCTATTGTGTGCATCAAAGGAT
AGAGATAAAAGACACCAAGGAAGCTTTAGACAAGATAGAGGAAGAGCAAAACAAAAGTAAGACCACCGCA
CAGCAAGCGGCCGCTGATCTTCAGACCTGGAGGAGGAGATATGAGGGACAATTGGAGAAGTGAATTATAT
AAATATAAAGTAGTAAAAATTGAACCATTAGGAGTAGCACCCACCAAGGCAAAGAGAAGAGTGGTGCAGA
GAGAAAAAAGAGCAGTGGGAATAGGAGCTTTGTTCCTTGGGTTCTTGGGAGCAGCAGGAAGCACTATGGG
CGCAGCGTCAATGACGCTGACGGTACAGGCCAGACAATTATTGTCTGGTATAGTGCAGCAGCAGAACAAT
TTGCTGAGGGCTATTGAGGCGCAACAGCATCTGTTGCAACTCACAGTCTGGGGCATCAAGCAGCTCCAGG
CAAGAATCCTGGCTGTGGAAAGATACCTAAAGGATCAACAGCTCCTGGGGATTTGGGGTTGCTCTGGAAA
ACTCATTTGCACCACTGCTGTGCCTTGGAATGCTAGTTGGAGTAATAAATCTCTGGAACAGATTTGGAAT
CACACGACCTGGATGGAGTGGGACAGAGAAATTAACAATTACACAAGCTTAATACACTCCTTAATTGAAG
AATCGCAAAACCAGCAAGAAAAGAATGAACAAGAATTATTGGAATTAGATAAATGGGCAAGTTTGTGGAA
TTGGTTTAACATAACAAATTGGCTGTGGTATATAAAATTATTCATAATGATAGTAGGAGGCTTGGTAGGT
TTAAGAATAGTTTTTGCTGTACTTTCTATAGTGAATAGAGTTAGGCAGGGATATTCACCATTATCGTTTC
AGACCCACCTCCCAACCCCGAGGGGACCCATGCATTGCATCTCAATTAGTCAGCAACCAGGTGTGGAAAG
TCCCCAGGCTCCCCAGCAGGCAGAAGTATGCAAAGCATGCGTCTCAATTAGTCAGCAACCATAGTCCCGC
CCCTAACTCCGCCCATCCCGCCCCTAACTCCGCCCAGTTCCGCCCATTCTCCGCCCCATGGCTGACTAAT
TTTTTTTATTTATGCAGAGGCCGAGGCCGCCTCGGCCTCTGAGCTATTCCAGAAGTAGTGAGGAGGCTTT
TTTGGAGGCCTAGGCTTTTGCAAAAAGCTTTCTAGAGGTACCACCGGAGCTTACCATGACCGAGTACAAG
CCCACGGTGCGCCTCGCCACCCGCGACGACGTCCCCAGGGCCGTACGCACCCTCGCCGCCGCGTTCGCCG
ACTACCCCGCCACGCGCCACACCGTCGATCCGGACCGCCACATCGAGCGGGTCACCGAGCTGCAAGAACT
CTTCCTCACGCGCGTCGGGCTCGACATCGGCAAGGTGTGGGTCGCGGACGACGGCGCCGCCGTGGCGGTC
TGGACCACGCCGGAGAGCGTCGAAGCGGGGGCGGTGTTCGCCGAGATCGGCCCGCGCATGGCCGAGTTGA
GCGGTTCCCGGCTGGCCGCGCAGCAACAGATGGAAGGCCTCCTGGCGCCGCACCGGCCCAAGGAGCCCGC
GTGGTTCCTGGCCACCGTCGGCGTCTCGCCCGACCACCAGGGCAAGGGTCTGGGCAGCGCCGTCGTGCTC
CCCGGAGTGGAGGCGGCCGAGCGCGCCGGGGTGCCCGCCTTCCTGGAGACCTCCGCGCCCCGCAACCTCC
CCTTCTACGAGCGGCTCGGCTTCACCGTCACCGCCGACGTCGAGGTGCCCGAAGGACCGCGCACCTGGTG
CATGACCCGCAAGCCCGGTGCCAGTTAACGAATTCTAGATCTTGAGACAAATGGCAGTATTCATCCACAA
TTTTAAAAGAAAAGGGGGGATTGGGGGGTACAGTGCAGGGGAAAGAATAGTAGACATAATAGCAACAGAC
ATACAAACTAAAGAATTACAAAAACAAATTACAAAAATTCAAAATTTTCGGGTTTATTACAGGGACAGCA
GAGATCCACTTTGGCGCCGGCTCGAGGCCTGCAGGTGCAAAGATGGATAAAGTTTTAAACAGAGAGGAAT
CTTTGCAGCTAATGGACCTTCTAGGTCTTGAAAGGAGTGGGAATTGGCTCCGGTGCCCGTCAGTGGGCAG
AGCGCACATCGCCCACAGTCCCCGAGAAGTTGGGGGGAGGGGTCGGCAATTGAACCGGTGCCTAGAGAAG
GTGGCGCGGGGTAAACTGGGAAAGTGATGTCGTGTACTGGCTCCGCCTTTTTCCCGAGGGTGGGGGAGAA
CCGTATATAAGTGCAGTAGTCGCCGTGAACGTTCTTTTTCGCAACGGGTTTGCCGCCAGAACACAGGTAA
GTGCCGTGTGTGGTTCCCGCGGGCCTGGCCTCTTTACGGGTTATGGCCCTTGCGTGCCTTGAATTACTTC
CACCTGGCTGCAGTACGTGATTCTTGATCCCGAGCTTCGGGTTGGAAGTGGGTGGGAGAGTTCGAGGCCT
TGCGCTTAAGGAGCCCCTTCGCCTCGTGCTTGAGTTGAGGCCTGGCCTGGGCGCTGGGGCCGCCGCGTGC
GAATCTGGTGGCACCTTCGCGCCTGTCTCGCTGCTTTCGATAAGTCTCTAGCCATTTAAAATTTTTGATG
ACCTGCTGCGACGCTTTTTTTCTGGCAAGATAGTCTTGTAAATGCGGGCCAAGATCTGCACACTGGTATT
TCGGTTTTTGGGGCCGCGGGCGGCGACGGGGCCCGTGCGTCCCAGCGCACATGTTCGGCGAGGCGGGGCC
TGCGAGCGCGGCCACCGAGAATCGGACGGGGGTAGTCTCAAGCTGGCCGGCCTGCTCTGGTGCCTGGCCT
CGCGCCGCCGTGTATCGCCCCGCCCTGGGCGGCAAGGCTGGCCCGGTCGGCACCAGTTGCGTGAGCGGAA
AGATGGCCGCTTCCCGGCCCTGCTGCAGGGAGCTCAAAATGGAGGACGCGGCGCTCGGGAGAGCGGGCGG
GTGAGTCACCCACACAAAGGAAAAGGGCCTTTCCGTCCTCAGCCGTCGCTTCATGTGACTCCACGGAGTA
CCGGGCGCCGTCCAGGCACCTCGATTAGTTCTCGAGCTTTTGGAGTACGTCGTCTTTAGGTTGGGGGGAG
GGGTTTTATGCGATGGAGTTTCCCCACACTGAGTGGGTGGAGACTGAAGTTAGGCCAGCTTGGCACTTGA
TGTAATTCTCCTTGGAATTTGCCCTTTTTGAGTTTGGATCTTGGTTCATTCTCAAGCCTCAGACAGTGGT
TCAAAGTTTTTTTCTTCCATTTCAGGTGTCGTGAGGCTAGCACCGCCACCATGGCGGCCCTTCCCGGCAC
GGTACCGAGAATGATGCGGCCGGCTCCGGGGCAGAACTACCCCCGCACGGGATTCCCTTTGGAAGTGTCC
ACCCCGCTTGGCCAAGGCCGGGTCAATCAGCTGGGAGGGGTCTTCATCAATGGGCGACCCCTGCCTAACC
ACATCCGCCACAAGATAGTGGAGATGGCCCACCATGGCATCCGGCCCTGTGTCATCTCCCGACAGCTGCG
TGTCTCCCACGGCTGCGTCTCCAAGATTCTTTGCCGCTACCAGGAGACCGGGTCCATCCGGCCTGGGGCC
ATCGGCGGCAGCAAGCCCAGACAGGTGGCGACTCCGGATGTAGAGAAAAAGATTGAGGAGTACAAGAGGG
AAAACCCAGGCATGTTCAGCTGGGAGATCCGGGACAGGCTGCTGAAGGATGGGCACTGTGACCGAAGCAC
TGTGCCCTCAGGTTTAGTGAGTTCGATTAGCCGCGTGCTCAGAATCAAGTTCGGGAAGAAAGAGGAGGAG
GATGAAGCGGACAAGAAGGAGGACGACGGCGAAAAGAAGGCCAAACACAGCATCGACGGCATCCTGGGCG
ACAAAGGGAACCGGCTGGACGAGGGCTCGGATGTGGAGTCGGAACCTGACCTCCCACTGAAGCGCAAGCA
GCGACGCAGTCGGACCACATTCACGGCCGAGCAGCTGGAGGAGCTGGAGAAGGCCTTTGAGAGGACCCAC
TACCCAGACATATACACCCGCGAGGAGCTGGCGCAGAGGACCAAGCTGACAGAGGCGCGTGTGCAGGTCT
GGTTCAGTAACCGCCGCGCCCGTTGGCGTAAGCAGGCAGGAGCCAACCAGCTGGCGGCGTTCAACCACCT
TCTGCCAGGAGGCTTCCCACCCACCGGCATGCCCACGCTGCCCCCCTACCAGCTGCCGGACTCCACCTAC
CCCACCACCACCATCTCCCAAGATGGGGGCAGCACTGTGCACCGGCCTCAGCCCCTGCCACCGTCCACCA
TGCACCAGGGCGGGCTGGCTGCAGCGGCTGCAGCCGCCGACACCAGCTCTGCCTACGGAGCCCGCCACAG
CTTCTCCAGCTACTCTGACAGCTTCATGAATCCGGCGGCGCCCTCCAACCACATGAACCCGGTCAGCAAC
GGCCTGTCTCCTCAGGTGATGAGCATCTTGGGCAACCCCAGTGCGGTGCCCCCGCAGCCACAGGCTGACT
TCTCCATCTCCCCGCTGCATGGCGGCCTGGACTCGGCCACCTCCATCTCAGCCAGCTGCAGCCAGCGGGC
CGACTCCATCAAGCCAGGAGACAGCCTGCCCACCTCCCAGGCCTACTGCCCACCCACCTACAGCACCACC
GGCTACAGCGTGGACCCCGTGGCCGGCTATCAGTACGGCCAGTACGGCCAGAGTGAGTGCCTGGTGCCCT
GGGCGTCCCCCGTCCCCATTCCTTCTCCCACCCCCAGGGCCTCCTGCTTGTTTATGGAGAGCTACAAGGT
GGTGTCAGGGTGGGGAATGTCCATTTCACAGATGGAAAAATTGAAGTCCAGCCAGATGGAACAGTTCACC
TAGTAATGAACTAGTCCGTAACTTGAAAGTATTTCGATTTCTTGGCTTTATATATCTTGTGGAAAGGACG
ACTGTTTCCTCAATGTATTGCAACAACGCGTTAAGTCGACAATCAACCTCTGGATTACAAAATTTGTGAA
AGATTGACTGGTATTCTTAACTATGTTGCTCCTTTTACGCTATGTGGATACGCTGCTTTAATGCCTTTGT
ATCATGCTATTGCTTCCCGTATGGCTTTCATTTTCTCCTCCTTGTATAAATCCTGGTTGCTGTCTCTTTA
TGAGGAGTTGTGGCCCGTTGTCAGGCAACGTGGCGTGGTGTGCACTGTGTTTGCTGACGCAACCCCCACT
GGTTGGGGCATTGCCACCACCTGTCAGCTCCTTTCCGGGACTTTCGCTTTCCCCCTCCCTATTGCCACGG
CGGAACTCATCGCCGCCTGCCTTGCCCGCTGCTGGACAGGGGCTCGGCTGTTGGGCACTGACAATTCCGT
GGTGTTGTCGGGGAAATCATCGTCCTTTCCTTGGCTGCTCGCCTGTGTTGCCACCTGGATTCTGCGCGGG
ACGTCCTTCTGCTACGTCCCTTCGGCCCTCAATCCAGCGGACCTTCCTTCCCGCGGCCTGCTGCCGGCTC
TGCGGCCTCTTCCGCGTCTTCGCCTTCGCCCTCAGACGAGTCGGATCTCCCTTTGGGCCGCCTCCCCGCG
TCGACTTTAAGACCAATGACTTACAAGGCAGCTGTAGATCTTAGCCACTTTTTAAAAGAAAAGGGGGGAC
TGGAAGGGCTAATTCACTCCCAACGAAGACAAGATCTGCTTTTTGCTTGTACTGGGTCTCTCTGGTTAGA
CCAGATCTGAGCCTGGGAGCTCTCTGGCTAACTAGGGAACCCACTGCTTAAGCCTCAATAAAGCTTGCCT
TGAGTGCTTCAAGTAGTGTGTGCCCGTCTGTTGTGTGACTCTGGTAACTAGAGATCCCTCAGACCCTTTT
AGTCAGTGTGGAAAATCTCTAGCAGTACGTATAGTAGTTCATGTCATCTTATTATTCAGTATTTATAACT
TGCAAAGAAATGAATATCAGAGAGTGAGAGGAACTTGTTTATTGCAGCTTATAATGGTTACAAATAAAGC
AATAGCATCACAAATTTCACAAATAAAGCATTTTTTTCACTGCATTCTAGTTGTGGTTTGTCCAAACTCA
TCAATGTATCTTATCATGTCTGGCTCTAGCTATCCCGCCCCTAACTCCGCCCATCCCGCCCCTAACTCCG
CCCAGTTCCGCCCATTCTCCGCCCCATGGCTGACTAATTTTTTTTATTTATGCAGAGGCCGAGGCCGCCT
CGGCCTCTGAGCTATTCCAGAAGTAGTGAGGAGGCTTTTTTGGAGGCCTAGGGACGTACCCAATTCGCCC
TATAGTGAGTCGTATTACGCGCGCTCACTGGCCGTCGTTTTACAACGTCGTGACTGGGAAAACCCTGGCG
TTACCCAACTTAATCGCCTTGCAGCACATCCCCCTTTCGCCAGCTGGCGTAATAGCGAAGAGGCCCGCAC
CGATCGCCCTTCCCAACAGTTGCGCAGCCTGAATGGCGAATGGG
[124 nt withheld, positions 7255-7378]
C
[91 nt withheld, positions 7380-7470]
A
[49 nt withheld, positions 7472-7520]
CCTTTGACGTTGGAGTCCACGTTCTTT
[37 nt withheld, positions 7548-7584]
ACCCTATCTCGGTCTATTCTTTTGATTTATAAGGGATTTTGCCGATTTCGGCCTATTGGTTAAAAAATGA
GCTGATTTAACAAAAATTTAACGCGAATTTTAACAAAATATTAACGCTTACAATTTAGGTGGCACTTTTC
GGGGAAATGTGCGCGGAACCCCTATTTGTTTATTTTTCTAAATACATTCAAATATGTATCCGCTCATGAG
ACAATAACCCTGATAAATGCTTCAATAATATTGAAAAAGGAAGAGTATGAGTATTCAACATTTCCGTGTC
GCCCTTATTCCCTTTTTTGCGGCATTTTGCCTTCCTGTTTTTGCTCACCCAGAAACGCTGGTGAAAGTAA
AAGATGCTGAAGATCAGTTGGGTGCACGAGTGGGTTACATCGAACTGGATCTCAACAGCGGTAAGATCCT
TGAGAGTTTTCGCCCCGAAGAACGTTTTCCAATGATGAGCACTTTTAAAGTTCTGCTATGTGGCGCGGTA
TTATCCCGTATTGACGCCGGGCAAGAGCAACTCGGTCGCCGCATACACTATTCTCAGAATGACTTGGTTG
AGTACTCACCAGTCACAGAAAAGCATCTTACGGATGGCATGACAGTAAGAGAATTATGCAGTGCTGCCAT
AACCATGAGTGATAACACTGCGGCCAACTTACTTCTGACAACGATCGGAGGACCGAAGGAGCTAACCGCT
TTTTTGCACAACATGGGGGATCATGTAACTCGCCTTGATCGTTGGGAACCGGAGCTGAATGAAGCCATAC
CAAACGACGAGCGTGACACCACGATGCCTGTAGCAATGGCAACAACGTTGCGCAAACTATTAACTGGCGA
ACTACTTACTCTAGCTTCCCGGCAACAATTAATAGACTGGATGGAGGCGGATAAAGTTGCAGGACCACTT
CTGCGCTCGGCCCTTCCGGCTGGCTGGTTTATTGCTGATAAATCTGGAGCCGGTGAGCGTGGGTCTCGCG
GTATCATTGCAGCACTGGGGCCAGATGGTAAGCCCTCCCGTATCGTAGTTATCTACACGACGGGGAGTCA
GGCAACTATGGATGAACGAAATAGACAGATCGCTGAGATAGGTGCCTCACTGATTAAGCATTGGTAACTG
TCAGACCAAGTTTACTCATATATACTTTAGATTGATTTAAAACTTCATTTTTAATTTAAAAGGATCTAGG
TGAAGATCCTTTTTGATAATCTCATGACCAAAATCCCTTAACGTGAGTTTTCGTTCCACTGAGCGTCAGA
CCCCGTAGAAAAGATCAAAGGATCTTCTTGAGATCCTTTTTTTCTGCGCGTAATCTGCTGCTTGCAAACA
AAAAAACCACCGCTACCAGCGGTGGTTTGTTTGCCGGATCAAGAGCTACCAACTCTTTTTCCGAAGGTAA
CTGGCTTCAGCAGAGCGCAGATACCAAATACTGTTCTTCTAGTGTAGCCGTAGTTAGGCCACCACTTCAA
GAACTCTGTAGCACCGCCTACATACCTCGCTCTGCTAATCCTGTTACCAGTGGCTGCTGCCAGTGGCGAT
AAGTCGTGTCTTACCGGGTTGGACTCAAGACGATAGTTACCGGATAAGGCGCAGCGGTCGGGCTGAACGG
GGGGTTCGTGCACACAGCCCAGCTTGGAGCGAACGACCTACACCGAACTGAGATACCTACAGCGTGAGCT
ATGAGAAAGCGCCACGCTTCCCGAAGGGAGAAAGGCGGACAGGTATCCGGTAAGCGGCAGGGTCGGAACA
GGAGAGCGCACGAGGGAGCTTCCAGGGGGAAACGCCTGGTATCTTTATAGTCCTGTCGGGTTTCGCCACC
TCTGACTTGAGCGTCGATTTTTGTGATGCTCGTCAGGGGGGCGGAGCCTATGGAAAAACGCCAGCAACGC
GGCCTTTTTACGGTTCCTGGCCTTTTGCTGGCCTTTTGCTCACATGTTCTTTCCTGCGTTATCCCCTGAT
TCTGTGGATAACCGTATTACCGCCTTTGAGTGAGCTGATACCGCTCGCCGCAGCCGAACGACCGAGCGCA
GCGAGTCAGTGAGCGAGGAAGCGGAAGAGCGCCCAATACGCAAACCGCCTCTCCCCGCGCGTTGGCCGAT
TCATTAATGCAGCTGGCACGACAGGTTTCCCGACTGGAAAGCGGGCAGTGAGCGCAACGCAATTAATGTG
AGTTAGCTCACTCATTAGGCACCCCAGGCTTTACACTTTATGCTTCCGGCTCGTATGTTGTGTGGAATTG
TGAGCGGATAACAATTTCACACAGGAAACAGCTATGACCATGATTACGCCAAGCGCGCAATTAACCCTCA
CTAAAGGGAACAAAAGCTGGAGCTGCAAGCTTAA
