>Addgene plasmid #143038 | TFORF0527 | depositor partial sequence | sequence record 281252 | Insert
ACCGCCACCATGGCGGCCCTTCCCGGCACGGTACCGAGAATGATGCGGCCGGCTCCGGGGCAGAACTACC
CCCGCACGGGATTCCCTTTGGAAGTGTCCACCCCGCTTGGCCAAGGCCGGGTCAATCAGCTGGGAGGGGT
CTTCATCAATGGGCGACCCCTGCCTAACCACATCCGCCACAAGATAGTGGAGATGGCCCACCATGGCATC
CGGCCCTGTGTCATCTCCCGACAGCTGCGTGTCTCCCACGGCTGCGTCTCCAAGATTCTTTGCCGCTACC
AGGAGACCGGGTCCATCCGGCCTGGGGCCATCGGCGGCAGCAAGCCCAGACAGGTGGCGACTCCGGATGT
AGAGAAAAAGATTGAGGAGTACAAGAGGGAAAACCCAGGCATGTTCAGCTGGGAGATCCGGGACAGGCTG
CTGAAGGATGGGCACTGTGACCGAAGCACTGTGCCCTCAGGTTTAGTGAGTTCGATTAGCCGCGTGCTCA
GAATCAAGTTCGGGAAGAAAGAGGAGGAGGATGAAGCGGACAAGAAGGAGGACGACGGCGAAAAGAAGGC
CAAACACAGCATCGACGGCATCCTGGGCGACAAAGGGAACCGGCTGGACGAGGGCTCGGATGTGGAGTCG
GAACCTGACCTCCCACTGAAGCGCAAGCAGCGACGCAGTCGGACCACATTCACGGCCGAGCAGCTGGAGG
AGCTGGAGAAGGCCTTTGAGAGGACCCACTACCCAGACATATACACCCGCGAGGAGCTGGCGCAGAGGAC
CAAGCTGACAGAGGCGCGTGTGCAGGTCTGGTTCAGTAACCGCCGCGCCCGTTGGCGTAAGCAGGCAGGA
GCCAACCAGCTGGCGGCGTTCAACCACCTTCTGCCAGGAGGCTTCCCACCCACCGGCATGCCCACGCTGC
CCCCCTACCAGCTGCCGGACTCCACCTACCCCACCACCACCATCTCCCAAGATGGGGGCAGCACTGTGCA
CCGGCCTCAGCCCCTGCCACCGTCCACCATGCACCAGGGCGGGCTGGCTGCAGCGGCTGCAGCCGCCGAC
ACCAGCTCTGCCTACGGAGCCCGCCACAGCTTCTCCAGCTACTCTGACAGCTTCATGAATCCGGCGGCGC
CCTCCAACCACATGAACCCGGTCAGCAACGGCCTGTCTCCTCAGGTGATGAGCATCTTGGGCAACCCCAG
TGCGGTGCCCCCGCAGCCACAGGCTGACTTCTCCATCTCCCCGCTGCATGGCGGCCTGGACTCGGCCACC
TCCATCTCAGCCAGCTGCAGCCAGCGGGCCGACTCCATCAAGCCAGGAGACAGCCTGCCCACCTCCCAGG
CCTACTGCCCACCCACCTACAGCACCACCGGCTACAGCGTGGACCCCGTGGCCGGCTATCAGTACGGCCA
GTACGGCCAGAGTGAGTGCCTGGTGCCCTGGGCGTCCCCCGTCCCCATTCCTTCTCCCACCCCCAGGGCC
TCCTGCTTGTTTATGGAGAGCTACAAGGTGGTGTCAGGGTGGGGAATGTCCATTTCACAGATGGAAAAAT
TGAAGTCCAGCCAGATGGAACAGTTCACCTAGTAATGAACTAGTCCGTAACTTGAAAGTATTTCGATTTC
TTGGCTTTATATATCTTGTGGAAAGGACGACTGTTTCCTCAATGTATTGCAACA
