>Addgene plasmid #143038 | TFORF0527 | depositor partial sequence | sequence record 281253 | Barcode
CTGTTTCCTCAATGTATTGCAACA
